>Addgene plasmid #238605 | XIAP-HiBiT Fusion Vector | addgene full sequence | sequence record 478476 | Addgene NGS Result
TCAATATTGGCCATTAGCCATATTATTCATTGGTTATATAGCATAAATCAATATTGGCTATTGGCCATTG
CATACGTTGTATCTATATCATAATATGTACATTTATATTGGCTCATGTCCAATATGACCGCCATGTTGGC
ATTGATTATTGACTAGTTATTAATAGTAATCAATTACGGGGTCATTAGTTCATAGCCCATATATGGAGTT
CCGCGTTACATAACTTACGGTAAATGGCCCGCCTGGCTGACCGCCCAACGACCCCCGCCCATTGACGTCA
ATAATGACGTATGTTCCCATAGTAACGCCAATAGGGACTTTCCATTGACGTCAATGGGTGGAGTATTTAC
GGTAAACTGCCCACTTGGCAGTACATCAAGTGTATCATATGCCAAGTCCGCCCCCTATTGACGTCAATGA
CGGTAAATGGCCCGCCTGGCATTATGCCCAGTACATGACCTTACGGGACTTTCCTACTTGGCAGTACATC
TACGTATTAGTCATCGCTATTACCATGGTGATGCGGTTTTGGCAGTACACCAATGGGCGTGGATAGCGGT
TTGACTCACGGGGATTTCCAAGTCTCCACCCCATTGACGTCAATGGGAGTTTGTTTTGGCACCAAAATCA
ACGGGACTTTCCAAAATGTCGTAATAACCCCGCCCCGTTGACGCAAATGGGCGGTAGGCGTGTACGGTGG
GAGGTCTATATAAGCAGAGCTGGTTTAGTGAACCGTCAGATCACTAGAAGCTTTATTGCGGTAGTTTATC
ACAGTTAAATTGCTAACGCAGTCAGTGCTTCTGACACAACAGTCTCGAACTTAAGCTGCAGAAGTTGGTC
GTGAGGCACTGGGCAGGTAAGTATCAAGGTTACAAGACAGGTTTAAGGAGACCAATAGAAACTGGGCTTG
TCGAGACAGAGAAGACTCTTGCGTTTCTGATAGGCACCTATTGGTCTTACTGACATCCACTTTGCCTTTC
TCTCCACAGGTGTCCACTCCCAGTTCAATTACAGCTCTTAAGGCTAGAGTATTAATACGACTCACTATAG
GGCTAGCGATCGCCATGACTTTTAACAGTTTTGAAGGATCTAAAACTTGTGTACCTGCAGACATCAATAA
GGAAGAAGAATTTGTAGAAGAGTTTAATAGATTAAAAACTTTTGCTAATTTTCCAAGTGGTAGTCCTGTT
TCAGCATCAACACTGGCACGAGCAGGGTTTCTTTATACTGGTGAAGGAGATACCGTGCGGTGCTTTAGTT
GTCATGCAGCTGTAGATAGATGGCAATATGGAGACTCAGCAGTTGGAAGACACAGGAAAGTATCCCCAAA
TTGCAGATTTATCAACGGCTTTTATCTTGAAAATAGTGCCACGCAGTCTACAAATTCTGGTATCCAGAAT
GGTCAGTACAAAGTTGAAAACTATCTGGGAAGCAGAGATCATTTTGCCTTAGACAGGCCATCTGAGACAC
ATGCAGACTATCTTTTGAGAACTGGGCAGGTTGTAGATATATCAGACACCATATACCCGAGGAACCCTGC
CATGTATAGTGAAGAAGCTAGATTAAAGTCCTTTCAGAACTGGCCAGACTATGCTCACCTAACCCCAAGA
GAGTTAGCAAGTGCTGGACTCTACTACACAGGTATTGGTGACCAAGTGCAGTGCTTTTGTTGTGGTGGAA
AACTGAAAAATTGGGAACCTTGTGATCGTGCCTGGTCAGAACACAGGCGACACTTTCCTAATTGCTTCTT
TGTTTTGGGCCGGAATCTTAATATTCGAAGTGAATCTGATGCTGTGAGTTCTGATAGGAATTTCCCAAAT
TCAACAAATCTTCCAAGAAATCCATCCATGGCAGATTATGAAGCACGGATCTTTACTTTTGGGACATGGA
TATACTCAGTTAACAAGGAGCAGCTTGCAAGAGCTGGATTTTATGCTTTAGGTGAAGGTGATAAAGTAAA
GTGCTTTCACTGTGGAGGAGGGCTAACTGATTGGAAGCCCAGTGAAGACCCTTGGGAACAACATGCTAAA
TGGTATCCAGGGTGCAAATATCTGTTAGAACAGAAGGGACAAGAATATATAAACAATATTCATTTAACTC
ATTCACTTGAGGAGTGTCTGGTAAGAACTACTGAGAAAACACCATCACTAACTAGAAGAATTGATGATAC
CATCTTCCAAAATCCTATGGTACAAGAAGCTATACGAATGGGGTTCAGTTTCAAGGACATTAAGAAAATA
ATGGAGGAAAAAATTCAGATATCTGGGAGCAACTATAAATCACTTGAGGTTCTGGTTGCAGATCTAGTGA
ATGCTCAGAAAGACAGTATGCAAGATGAGTCAAGTCAGACTTCATTACAGAAAGAGATTAGTACTGAAGA
GCAGCTAAGGCGCCTGCAAGAGGAGAAGCTTTGCAAAATCTGTATGGATAGAAATATTGCTATCGTTTTT
GTTCCTTGTGGACATCTAGTCACTTGTAAACAATGTGCTGAAGCAGTTGACAAGTGTCCCATGTGCTACA
CAGTCATTACTTTCAAGCAAAAAATTTTTATGTCTGTTTCTCAAGGCAGTTCAGGTGGCTCGAGCGGTGT
GAGCGGCTGGCGGCTGTTCAAGAAGATTAGCTAAGGCCGCGACTCTAGAGTCGACCTGCAGGCATGCAAG
CTGATCCGGCTGCTAACAAAGCCCGAAAGGAAGCTGAGTTGGCTGCTGCCACCGCTGAGCAATAACTAGC
ATAACCCCTTGGGGCGGCCGCTTCGAGCAGACATGATAAGATACATTGATGAGTTTGGACAAACCACAAC
TAGAATGCAGTGAAAAAAATGCTTTATTTGTGAAATTTGTGATGCTATTGCTTTATTTGTAACCATTATA
AGCTGCAATAAACAAGTTAACAACAACAATTGCATTCATTTTATGTTTCAGGTTCAGGGGGAGATGTGGG
AGGTTTTTTTAAGCAAGTAAAACCTCTACAAATGTGGTAAAATCGAATTTTAACAAAATATTAACGCTTA
CAATTTCCTGATGCGGTATTTTCTCCTTACGCATCTGTGCGGTATTTCACACCGCATACGCGGATCTGCG
CAGCACCATGGCCTGAAATAACCTCTGAAAGAGGAACTTGGTTAGGTACCTTCTGAGGCGGAAAGAACCA
GCTGTGGAATGTGTGTCAGTTAGGGTGTGGAAAGTCCCCAGGCTCCCCAGCAGGCAGAAGTATGCAAAGC
ATGCATCTCAATTAGTCAGCAACCAGGTGTGGAAAGTCCCCAGGCTCCCCAGCAGGCAGAAGTATGCAAA
GCATGCATCTCAATTAGTCAGCAACCATAGTCCCGCCCCTAACTCCGCCCATCCCGCCCCTAACTCCGCC
CAGTTCCGCCCATTCTCCGCCCCATGGCTGACTAATTTTTTTTATTTATGCAGAGGCCGAGGCCGCCTCG
GCCTCTGAGCTATTCCAGAAGTAGTGAGGAGGCTTTTTTGGAGGCCTAGGCTTTTGCAAAAAGCTTAATT
AACTGTTGACAATTAATCATCGGCATAGTATATCGGCATAGTATAATACGACAAGGTGAGGAACTAAACC
CAGGAGGCAGATCATGATTGAACAAGATGGATTGCACGCAGGTTCTCCGGCCGCTTGGGTGGAGAGGCTA
TTCGGCTATGACTGGGCACAACAGACAATCGGCTGCTCTGATGCCGCCGTGTTCCGGCTGTCAGCGCAGG
GGCGCCCGGTTCTTTTTGTCAAGACCGACCTGTCCGGTGCCCTGAATGAACTGCAGGACGAGGCAGCGCG
GCTATCGTGGCTGGCCACGACGGGCGTTCCTTGCGCAGCTGTGCTCGACGTTGTCACTGAAGCGGGAAGG
GACTGGCTGCTATTGGGCGAAGTGCCGGGGCAGGATCTCCTGTCATCTCACCTTGCTCCTGCCGAGAAAG
TATCCATCATGGCTGATGCAATGCGGCGGCTGCATACGCTTGATCCGGCTACCTGCCCATTCGACCACCA
AGCGAAACATCGCATCGAGCGAGCACGTACTCGGATGGAAGCCGGTCTTGTCGATCAGGATGATCTGGAC
GAAGAGCATCAGGGGCTCGCGCCAGCCGAACTGTTCGCCAGGCTCAAGGCGCGCATGCCCGACGGCGAGG
ATCTCGTCGTGACCCATGGCGATGCCTGCTTGCCGAATATCATGGTGGAAAATGGCCGCTTTTCTGGATT
CATCGACTGTGGCCGGCTGGGTGTGGCGGACCGCTATCAGGACATAGCGTTGGCTACCCGTGATATTGCT
GAAGAGCTTGGCGGCGAATGGGCTGACCGCTTCCTCGTGCTTTACGGTATCGCCGCTCCCGATTCGCAGC
GCATCGCCTTCTATCGCCTTCTTGACGAGTTCTTCTGAGCGGGACTCTGGGGTTCGAAATGACCGACCAA
GCGACGCCCAACCTGCCATCACGATGGCCGCAATAAAATATCTTTATTTTCATTACATCTGTGTGTTGGT
TTTTTGTGTGAATCGATAGCGATAAGGATCCTCTTTGCGCTTGCGTTTTCCCTTGTCCAGATAGCCCAGT
AGCTGACATTCATCCGGGGTCAGCACCGTTTCTGCGGACTGGCTTTCTACCCGGTATCAGCTCACTCAAA
GGCGGTAATACGGTTATCCACAGAATCAGGGGATAACGCAGGAAAGAACATGTGAGCAAAAGGCCAGCAA
AAGGCCAGGAACCGTAAAAAGGCCGCGTTGCTGGCGTTTTTCCATAGGCTCCGCCCCCCTGACGAGCATC
ACAAAAATCGACGCTCAAGTCAGAGGTGGCGAAACCCGACAGGACTATAAAGATACCAGGCGTTTCCCCC
TGGAAGCTCCCTCGTGCGCTCTCCTGTTCCGACCCTGCCGCTTACCGGATACCTGTCCGCCTTTCTCCCT
TCGGGAAGCGTGGCGCTTTCTCATAGCTCACGCTGTAGGTATCTCAGTTCGGTGTAGGTCGTTCGCTCCA
AGCTGGGCTGTGTGCACGAACCCCCCGTTCAGCCCGACCGCTGCGCCTTATCCGGTAACTATCGTCTTGA
GTCCAACCCGGTAAGACACGACTTATCGCCACTGGCAGCAGCCACTGGTAACAGGATTAGCAGAGCGAGG
TATGTAGGCGGTGCTACAGAGTTCTTGAAGTGGTGGCCTAACTACGGCTACACTAGAAGGACAGTATTTG
GTATCTGCGCTCTGCTGAAGCCAGTTACCTTCGGAAAAAGAGTTGGTAGCTCTTGATCCGGCAAACAAAC
CACCGCTGGTAGCGGTGGTTTTTTTGTTTGCAAGCAGCAGATTACGCGCAGAAAAAAAGGATTTCAAGAA
GATCCTTTGATCTTTTCTACGGGGTCTGACGCTCAGTGGAACGAAAACTCACGTTAAGGGATTTTGGTCA
TGAGATTATCAAAAAGGATCTTCACCTAGATCCTTTTATAGTCCGGAAATACAGGAACGCACGCTGGATG
GCCCTTCGCTGGGATGGTGAAACCATGAAAAATGGCAGCTTCAGTGGATTAAGTGGGGGTAATGTGGCCT
GTACCCTCTGGTTGCATAGGTATTCATACGGTTAAAATTTATCAGGCGCGATTGCGGCAGTTTTTCGGGT
GGTTTGTTGCCATTTTTACCTGTCTGCTGCCGTGATCGCGCTGAACGCGTTTTAGCGGTGCGTACAATTA
AGGGATTATGGTAAATCCACTTACTGTCTGCCCTCGTAGCCATCGAGATAAACCGCAGTACTCCGGCCAC
GATGCGTCCGGCGTAGAGGATCGAGATCT
Features (pLannotate 1.2.2; 19 found; start..end, strand, type, name):
    140..517     +  enhancer       CMV enhancer: human cytomegalovirus immediate early enhancer
    519..718     +  promoter       CMV promoter: human cytomegalovirus (CMV) immediate early promoter
    857..989     +  intron         chimeric intron: chimera between introns from human β-globin and immunoglobulin heavy chain genes
   1033..1051    +  promoter       T7 promoter: promoter for bacteriophage T7 RNA polymerase
   1065..2555    +  CDS            XIAP: XIAP_HUMAN - Also known as API3, BIRC4, IAP3. Experimental evidence at protein level: Swiss-Prot protein existence level 1. Multi-functional protein which regulates not only caspases and apoptosis, but also modulates inflammatory signaling and immunity, copper homeostasis, mitogenic kinase signaling, cell proliferation, as well as cell invasion and metastasis. Acts as a direct caspase inhibitor. Directly bind to the active site pocket of CASP3 and CASP7 and obstructs substrate entry. Inactivates CASP9 by keeping it in a monomeric, inactive state. Acts as an E3 ubiquitin-protein ligase regulati
   2633..2662    +  misc_feature   MCS (fragment): pUC18/19 multiple cloning site
   2669..2718    +  CDS            SET1 (fragment): solubility-enhancement tag derived from T7 phage gene 10B
   2726..2745    +  terminator     T7 terminator (fragment): transcription terminator for bacteriophage T7 RNA polymerase
   2767..2888    -  polyA_signal   SV40 poly(A) signal: SV40 polyadenylation signal
   2911..2979    -  CDS            large T antigen (fragment): large T antigen from SV40 (simian virus 40)
   2984..3016    +  rep_origin     M13 ori (fragment): M13 bacteriophage origin of replication; arrow indicates direction of (+) strand synthesis
   3017..3068    -  misc_feature   bom (fragment): basis of mobility region from pBR322
   3133..3490    +  promoter       SV40 promoter: SV40 enhancer and early promoter
   3505..3552    +  promoter       EM7 promoter: synthetic bacterial promoter&nbsp
   3584..4375    +  CDS            neo: KKA2_KLEPN - Also known as kan, nptII. Experimental evidence at protein level: Swiss-Prot protein existence level 1. Resistance to kanamycin, neomycin, paromomycin, ribostamycin, butirosin and gentamicin B. From Klebsiella pneumoniae.
   4442..4490    +  polyA_signal   poly(A) signal: synthetic polyadenylation signal
   4511..4600    -  CDS            tnpA (fragment): TN5P_ECOLX - Also known as tnp. Experimental evidence at protein level: Swiss-Prot protein existence level 1. Mediates transposition of transposon Tn5 by a 'cut and paste' mechanism. First, the monomeric transposase binds the 19 bp inverted DNA repeats flanking the transposon. Then, dimerization of the DNA- bound transposase creates a synaptic DNA complex. After nicking of the first DNA strand, excision of the transposon proceeds through a series of intermediates. The transposase then mediates the insertion of the transposon at a new site by strand transfer. The activity of the wild- type tran
   4729..5317    -  rep_origin     ori: high-copy-number ColE1/pMB1/pBR322/pUC origin of replication
   5433..5716    +  misc_feature   cer region: ColE1-derived recombination site that helps to maintain plasmids as monomers
