[The description below was written by a language model from this plasmid's Addgene catalogue record and pLannotate feature annotations shown in this document.]
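Description:
XIAP-HiBiT Fusion Vector is a mammalian expression plasmid that produces human XIAP (X-linked inhibitor of apoptosis, also known as BIRC4) fused at its C terminus to the HiBiT tag. The catalogue lists the backbone as pBiT3.1-N [CMV/HiBiT/Blast]. In the 5,769 nt sequenced record, transcription is driven by the human cytomegalovirus immediate-early enhancer and promoter. A chimeric β-globin/immunoglobulin intron follows, which generally improves mRNA processing and expression, and a T7 promoter sits just upstream of the coding region and could support in vitro transcription. The unmutated XIAP open reading frame comes next and is terminated by an SV40 polyadenylation signal. The HiBiT tag itself is not annotated in the feature table. As a very short peptide, it presumably lies in the unannotated stretch just downstream of the XIAP coding sequence. The small "fragment" hits in that region (MCS, SET1, T7 terminator, large T antigen, M13 ori, bom) look like partial matches rather than functional parts.

The plasmid is propagated in E. coli at high copy from a ColE1/pUC-type origin. A cer site helps keep it monomeric, and selection is with kanamycin. The resistance cassette places the neo/nptII gene under tandem SV40 early and EM7 promoters with a synthetic poly(A) signal, an arrangement that allows expression in both mammalian and bacterial cells. The catalogue names blasticidin as the mammalian selectable marker, but no blasticidin resistance gene appears in the annotation, so the two sources disagree on this point.

HiBiT is a small peptide that complements the LgBiT polypeptide to reconstitute NanoLuc-type luciferase activity. This construct is therefore suited to luminescent detection and quantification of XIAP protein levels in transfected cells, for example in abundance or degradation studies.
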