Addgene plasmid #238605: XIAP-HiBiT Fusion Vector
Purpose: Express XIAP-HiBiT Fusion Protein in Mammalian Cells under a CMV promoter
Depositing lab: Promega Corporation.
Backbone
  Vector backbone: pBiT3.1-N [CMV/HiBiT/Blast] Vector
  Vector type: Mammalian Expression
  Selectable markers: Blasticidin
Growth in bacteria
  Bacterial resistance: Kanamycin, 50 μg/mL
  Growth temperature: 37°C
  Growth strain: DH5alpha
  Copy number: High Copy
Gene/Insert
  Gene/Insert name: XIAP
  Species: H. sapiens (human)
  Mutation: None
  Entrez Gene: XIAP (a.k.a. API3, BIRC4, IAP-3, ILP1, MIHA, XLP2, hIAP-3, hIAP3)
  Promoter: CMV
  Tag / fusion protein: HiBiT (C terminal on backbone)
  Cloning method: Other
Terms and licenses: Academic/Nonprofit Terms; Industry Terms
How to cite: XIAP-HiBiT Fusion Vector was a gift from Promega Corporation (Addgene plasmid # 238605 ; http://n2t.net/addgene:238605 ; RRID:Addgene_238605)
